>Addgene plasmid #215272 | GB4668 | addgene full sequence | sequence record 440687 | Addgene NGS Result
GGAGATAGTAGGTGTTGGTAAACAACGGTGAACGAACTATAACTTGATAGTTACAAATGATATATTTAAA
AGTAGATATCATAGTGTTTGTGATAAAACTTTTTTCAAAATGTAATTCAAACAATTTGAATTGAGTAGGT
TGTTGCTTGAAGTAGGCGTTCCTCATTATACGAATCTTTTGCGTTTCTCTTTGTTTTCATGCCACGTGTT
GTCTCTACCGCTCACACGCCACAAGAACATTCTTGAAAAGGCTTATCAAACAACTTTAAGAACATATTTC
TATTCTACCCAACAGTAAGAAAAATAAAATATATCAGTTATTTGGTTTGACATAGCTAGCGTCCAACTAA
TTAGAAATGATCAGTTTATTTACATTATCATCCAAGAAAATGCATTGATTCATAATGATTAATACAAATT
TTCATTGGTTATTCATGGGTACTTTTCTTACCATTAATGCTAAAAAATAAAATAAAATTCACCAATGTAC
AATAAGTTTCTTAATTAGCACACTTTTTTGCGTTTGGTCATCTGTTTTATGTTTGGTTTTATAAGTATAG
CATTACAATTATTATTTTAGCTTTAAAAACTTAAAATGTAAATTTTAAACACGTGAATGTGCAAGTTATT
ATGCATGTGGTTAATAATAAAGGGTACATGTGCGTATGAGCTGTGAATGTGCGTATATGGCAGTGGACAG
CCGTAAATGTCTGACCAAAATCGTTTTCCTTATCTTTTTACCCAACAGTACTACTACTGCCTTAGGTTAA
AACTCATCTTGTCGGACGCTTCTTCTTACAAGTTTACGTCTTTTATATTCTAAAATTGTAACAATATATT
AAGTTTGAGAAATCTTTCTTATTAATTATTACTACGTCATTTTTATGTGTTAACTATTTTTGTCGAAGAC
TTTTTTATTCTTGATCAATTAGTCCGAAAATCACTACTAATTCGTAAACAAATTTTTATTATTAAATACC
TCTCTGTTTTTCCTCATTTGAGAACGTGATATAAAATCAACATAATCGAATCTTCACAGTTCACACTAGT
TTATCATTATAATAAGTGAGGGGATTACATTTTAGGTATTTAGAGAAAACGGGGAAAAGATACCAAAATA
TCTTAGAGGCCCGTGGTTCTATATGTACATTTTAATTTTTAATTTGCTAAAGTCAGCCATGAATACTATA
GTATACCTAGTCAGATTTGATGATGATGGTTGTTAAACCCACCGCTCCTCCTAGTCAAACATCTTCTACA
ATTTCCAAACACATTCAAAAAACGCAGAAAAAAAAAAAAAAAATGTGTATATGTGTTACAATTCTTAAAA
GAAAATGTAAAGCCAGATAATTGTTACAAGAGATGTACAAAGCTCCAAGTGTGAAGAACATCAACATGAA
TATGATCCATGAAATCTACCAAATTTCCGTGCTTGCACTTTCCCATACATTTTTGTTTTTCACCTAACTC
TTACGAACCTAAAATAAAATAAAATACAAAAAAAGGGAGAAAGATTTGAGCACTTGTCGACACATCGTAG
CATCCTACCTCTGCCGACACGTGGCTCGAGACAAATACGGAACTCCCGGTCGGAACAGAAACAAATACTT
ATTTTGACTACCTGAAATTCGACACGTCATCACCTTCTAGACTCAAAAGAGTACAAAGGCCAATGAGACT
CTACCATTCCTAACGAAGTGTCACGTCACTTCCTATCAAACCTTTCCTTAAATACGTTCACTGCCGCGTC
ACTCCTCTTTTTTGGTCACGTTTCCTATTTTTGTACTAATACTTCTTCTTCTCTCTACACATATTTTGTT
GGTAATCACATCGAAGATTCGAAATTGGATCACATTTGGTAATCAACTTTTTTTTCCAAAGTCTCCACGT
GTATGGACGATTACATACGTACACTTATTTATTTTCGCTTTGGTGGATAAACTCGATGTTACCAAAAGTA
TACACTATCTAATTACCGAACCAAAATTAATCTGAAACCCTTCTATATATATATACTTTCTTTGCAATAA
CAGAGTGAAAGCAAACATTCAAAAAAAAAAAAAACCATTTTTTTTTTCTTACTCAAATCTTTTTTAGTAT
CATTCTAATGAACTCAAGTAAAAATCCTCCTTCTACTCTCCTTGATGTTTTCTTGGATACCGCAAGAAAC
TTGGATACAGCAAGCAGAAATGTGCTCGAGTGTGGTGAACATCGATGGAGTTACAGAGAACTGGATACAG
TGTCCTCAGCTCTCGCCCAGCATCTTCGATACACGGTGGGGCTGTCCCCTACTGTCGCAGTGATCAGCGA
GAATCACCCGTACATATTGGCCCTCATGCTCGCTGTATGGAAATTGGGCGGTACCTTCGCTCCGATAGAT
GTCCACAGCCCTGCAGAACTGGTTGCCGGGATGCTTAACATAGTCTCACCGTCTTGCCTGGTCATCCCGT
CATCAGACGTAACAAACCAGACCCTTGCATGTGATCTTAACATTCCAGTGGTTGCATTTCATCCTCACCA
AAGCACAATCCCGGAACTGAACAAAAAGTACCTGACGGACAGTCAAATCAGCCCTGATCTCCCATTCCCC
GATCCCAACCGTCCGGCTCTTTACCTGTTCACTTCTTCTGCTACGAGTAGATCCAACTTGAAGTGCGTGC
CCCTGACCCACACCTTCATACTGAGAAATAGCCTGTCAAAGAGGGCCTGGTGCAAAAGAATGAGGCCAGA
AACAGATTTCGATGGTATAAGGGTTTTAGGATGGGCACCATGGAGTCATGTTCTGGCTCACATGCAAGAT
ATAGGGCCCCTTACACTCCTGAATGCTGGATGTTACGTCTTTGCAACGACACCGAGCACATATCCAACCG
AGTTGAAGGACGATAGGGATGTCATTTCTTGCGCCGCAAATGCAGTTATGTACAAGGGGGTTAAGTCCTT
CGCCTGTCTCCCGTTTGTGCTGGGAGGCCTTAAGGCCCTGTGTGAGTCCGAGCCGTCCGTCAAAGCACAA
TTACAGGTCGAGGAGCGAGCACAGTTGTTAAAGAGCTTACAACACATGAAGATTCTTGAATGTGGTGGCG
CTATGCTCGAAGTTTCAGTGGCTTCTTGGGCTATCGAGAATCGTATTCCCATTAGTATAGGAATCGGTAT
GACCGAAACTGGCGGAGCCTTGTTCGCTGGACCCGTTCAAGCAATCCAAACGGGATTTAGTTCAGAGGAC
AAGTTTATTGAGGATGCCACATATCTCCTTGTCAAAGACGATTACGAGTCACACGCAGAAGAGGACATCA
ATGAAGGCGAACTGGTTGTTAAAAGCCGAATGCTGCCAAGGGGTTATCTGGGGTATAACGATCCATCCTT
CTCAGTGGACGATGCAGGGTGGGTTACCTTCAAAACAGGCGACAGGTACTCCGTGACCCCGGATGGTAAG
TTTTCTTGGTTAGGAAGGAATACAGACTTTATACAGATGACAAGCGGTGAGACTCTCGATCCCAGGCCCA
TCGAAAGTTTGCTTTGCGAGTCCTCCCTTATATCAAGAGCCTGTGTAATAGGCGATAAGTTCCTGAATGG
GCCCGCCACAGCAGTGTGTGCCATAATAGAATTGGAGCCGACTACGGTAGAGAAAGGTCAGGCCCATAGC
AGGGACATAGCCCGAATTTTTGCCCCCATAAACCGTGATTTGCCTCCTCCTTTAAGAATCGCCTGGAGCC
ACGTCCTCGTGCTCCAACCCAGTGAAAAAATACCGATGACCAAAAAAGGAACGATCTTCCGTAAGAAGAT
CGAACAAGTCTTTGGTAGTGCACTTGGTGGGTCCTCAGGTGACAATTCCCAAGCAACCACTGATGCATCA
GTCGTCCGTCGAGATGAACTGTCAAACACTGTTAAGCATATCATATCACGTGTTCTGGGCGTGAGCGACG
ACGAGTTGCTGTGGACTCTCTCATTTGCCGAACTTGGAATGACCTCCGCCCTTGCAACGAGAATTGCCAA
TGAATTGAATGAGGTTTTAGTAGGGGTCAATCTGCCTATCAATGCATGTTATATACACGTTGACTTACCA
TCCCTGTCAAATGCAGTATATGCCAAACTGGCTCACTTGAAACTCCCTGACAGAACACCAGAGCCGCGTA
AGGCACCGGTTGAGAATCCTGGCGGAAAAGAGATCGTAATAGTGGGACAAGCATTTAGACTTCCAGGCTC
TATTAATGACGTGGCTAGTCTCCGTGACGCTTTTCTGGCCCGTCAAGCAAGTTCAATCATTACAGAAATA
CCACCAGACAGATGGGATCACGCATCCTTCTACCCGAAGGACATACGTTTCAACAAGGCCGGCTTAGTGG
ACATTGCTAACTACGACCACAGTTTCTTCGGCTTGACGGCTACAGAAGCTCTTTACTTATCTCCGACCAT
GAGACTCGCCCTGGAAGTTAGTTTTGAGGCCCTTGAGAACGCAAACATTCCGGTTTCTCAGCTGAAGGGG
TCACAAACAGCTGTCTACGTTGCTACCACGGATGACGGGTTCGAGACTCTCTTAAATGCAGAGGCTGGGT
ACGACGCTTACACCCGATTCTACGGTACGGGGCGTGCAGCTTCCACGGCATCCGGCAGGATCTCATACCT
GCTTGACGTTCATGGACCCAGTATAACTGTGGACACGGCATGTAGTGGAGGGGCTGTTTGCATTGATCAA
GCTATAGACTACCTGCAATCCAGTTCAGCCGCTGATACCGCCATCATTTGTGCTTCTAATACTCATTGCT
GGCCAGGATCATTCATGTTTCTGAGCGCCCAGGGTATGGTAAGCTCCGGCGGACGATGCGCTACTTTCAC
GACCGATGCCGACGGCTACGTACCTAGCGAGGGTGCAGTCGCCTTCATTCTTAAAACACGTGAAGCAGCT
ATGAGGGACAAAGACACAATTCTGGCTACCATCAAAGCAACACAAATTTCTCATAATGGTAGGTCCCAGG
GATTAGTCGCCCCCAATGTAAATTCCCAAGCCGACTTGCATAGAAGCCTGCTCCAAAAAGCCGGGCTTTC
ACCGGCCGACATTCATTTCATCGAGGCACACGGAACTGGAACCTCCCTCGGAGATCTGTCCGAGATCCAA
GCTATAAATGATGCATATACGAGCTCACAACCTCGAACGGCCGGCCCGCTGATCGTTTCTGCAAGCAAGA
CAGTGATAGGACACACTGAACCAGCCGGTCCGTTGGTGGGGATGCTGTCAGTACTGAACTCCTTTAAAGA
GGGGGCCGTCCCTGGTTTGGCACACTTGACCGCCGATAACCTGAATCCCGCTCTTGATTGCAGCAGTGTT
CCGTTACTCATACCTTACCAGCCCGTTCACCTGGCAGCCCCCAAGCCTCATCGTGCTGCTGTAATGTCAT
ATGGATTCTCTGGCACCCTCGGTGGGATCGTGCTGGAGGCACCAGATGAGGAAAGACTCGAAGAGGAACC
TCCTAATGACAAACCTATGTTGTTTGTAGTTAGTGCAAAAACACATACTGCATTAATAGAATATCTCGGC
CGATACCTTGAATTCCTCTTGCAGGCAAATCCACAAGACTTCTGCGATATTTGTTATACTTCATGCGTTG
GGCGTGAACATTATCGATACAGATTCGCATGCGTAGCCAACGACATGGAGGATTTAATAGGACAATTGCA
GAAGCGTTTAGGCTCTAAGGTCCCACCGAAACCTTCCTACAAAAGAGGGGCCCTTGCATTCGCCTTCAGC
GGTCAGGGCACACAGTTCCGAGGGATGGCTACCGAGCTCGCAAAAGCCTATTCCGGATTCCGAAAAATAG
TCTCTGATCTCGCTAAGAGGGCAAGTGAACTCTCAGGTCACGCTATTGATCGATTTTTGTTAGCTTACGA
TATTGGGGCTGAAAACGTCGCCCCGGATAGCGAGGCTGATCAAATATGTATCTTCGTATATCAATGTAGC
GTGCTTCGTTGGCTTCAGACAATGGGCATTAGACCATCTGCTGTTATAGGGCACTCCCTCGGTGAGATTA
GCGCTTCTGTCGCCGCCGGTGCATTGTCTCTGGACTCTGCACTGGACCTTGTTATCAGTCGAGCTCGACT
GTTAAGGAGCTCTACCAATGCACCCGCCGGTATGGCAGCCATGTCAGCATCACAGGACGAAGTTGTTGAG
TTGATTGGGAAATTAGACCTTGATAAAGCAAATTCACTCTCTGTTTCTGTTATCAATGGTCCTCAGAATA
CGGTAGTAAGCGGTTCTTCAGCAGCCATTGAAAGTATAGTCGCACTGGCCAAAGGGCGAAAGATAAAAGC
AAGTGCTCTCAACATCAACCAAGCCTTCCACTCTCCCTACGTAGATTCTGCAGTACCAGGTTTGCGTGCT
TGGTCAGAGAAGCATATTTCCTCTGCTAGACCATTACAGATCCCCCTGTACTCTACACTCCTTGGCGCCC
AAGTAAGTGAGGGACAAATGCTGAATCCGGATCATTGGGTAGATCACGCAAGAAAACCTGTCCAATTCGC
TCAGGCCGCCACCATTATGAAAGAAAGCTTTACCGGAGTAATCATTGACATAGGTCCTCAAGTAGTTGCT
TGGAGTTTGCTGCTCTCAAACGGACTGACATCAGTTACCGCTCTCGCCGCAAAGCGAGGACGATCACAGC
AGGTTGCCTTCCTTAGTGCTCTTGCAGATTTATACCAAGACTATGGTGTCGTGCCTGACTTTGTGGGATT
ATACGCTCAACAGGAGGACGCCAGTCGTTTAAAGAAAACCGATATTCTGACCTATCCTTTCCAAAGGGTG
AGAAGGTATCCATCTTTCATCCCGAGTCGTAGGGCACCTACTCATGCCCATGTCCAAGATGAGGAAACAT
TGTCATCTGGATCTTCCACACCCACATTGGAGAATACAGATCTCGACTCCGGTAAAGAGTCTTTGATGGG
ACCCACACGTGGCCTTCTTCGAGTAGACGATCTGAGAGACAGTATCGTTTCTTCTGTAAAGGATGTACTG
GAGCTGAAATCAAATGAGGACTTGGACTTGTCCGAGTCCTTGAACGCATTGGGAATGGACAGTATTATGT
TCGCTCAATTACGTAAAAGGATAGGGGAGGGACTCGGGTTATCCGTCCCGATGGTATTCCTGTCTGACGC
CTTCTCAATCGGCGAGATGGTTAGTAACCTTGTAGAACAGGCAGAGGCTAGTGAGGACAACTGAGCTTGG
AATGGATCTTCGATCCCGATCGTTCAAACATTTGGCAATAAAGTTTCTTAAGATTGAATCCTGTTGCCGG
TCTTGCGACGATTATCATATAATTTCTGTTGAATTACGTTAAGCATGTAATAATTAACATGTAATGCATG
ACGTTATTTATGAGATGGGTTTTTATGATTAGAGTCCCGCAATTATACATTTAATACGCGATAGAAAACA
AAATATAGCGCGCAAACTAGGATAAATTATCGCGCGCGGTGTCATCTATGTTACTAGATCGGGAATTGCC
AAGCTAATTCTTGAAGACGAAAGGGCCTCGTGATACGCCTATTTTTATAGGTTAATGTCATGATAATAAT
GGTTTCTTAGACGTCAGGTGGCACTTTTCGGGGAAATGTGCGCGGAACCCCTATTTGTTTATTTTTCTAA
ATACATTCAAATATGTATCCGCTCATGAGACAATAACCCTGATAAATGCTTCAATAATGGGACCGACTCG
CGCTGTCAGGAGTCTCAATGGTAACTTTACTCTTTATTTAACCATACATTTTTTTTTATTTTTTTCACTT
TGTTCTTCATCCACTATTGTTCTTTGTTCATCTTGAACAAAAGCTCCCTCCTTCTTTGTTCTTCATCCAC
CATTGTTCTTCATCAATCATTTCGCTGTCAGGAGACTAGAGCCAAGCTGATCTCCTTTGCCCCGGAGATC
ACCATGGACGACTTTCTCTATCTCTACGATCTAGGAAGAAAGTTCGACGGAGAAGGTGACGATACCATGT
TCACCACCGATAATGAGAAGATTAGCCTCTTCAATTTCAGAAAGAATGCTGACCCACAGATGGTTAGAGA
GGCCTACGCGGCAGGTCTGATCAAGACGATCTACCCGAGTAATAATCTCCAGGAGATCAAATACCTTCCC
AAGAAGGTTAAAGATGCAGTCAAAAGATTCAGGACTAACTGCATCAAGAACACAGAGAAAGATATATTTC
TCAAGATCAGAAGTACTATTCCAGTATGGACGATTCAAGGCTTGCTTCATAAACCAAGGCAAGTAATAGA
GATTGGAGTCTCTAAGAAAGTAGTTCCTACTGAATCAAAGGCCATGGAGTCAAAAATTCAGATCGAGGAT
CTAACAGAACTCGCCGTGAAGACTGGCGAACAGTTCATACAGAGTCTTTTACGACTCAATGACAAGAAGA
AAATCTTCGTCAACATGGTGGAGCACGACACTCTCGTCTACTCCAAGAATATCAAAGATACAGTCTCAGA
AGACCAAAGGGCTATTGAGACTTTTCAACAAAGGGTAATATCGGGAAACCTCCTCGGATTCCATTGCCCA
GCTATCTGTCACTTCATCAAAAGGACAGTAGAAAAGGAAGGTGGCACCTACAAATGCCATCATTGCGATA
AAGGAAAGGCTATCGTTCAAGATGCCCCTGCCGACAGTGGTCCCAAAGATGGACCCCCACCCACGAGGAG
CATCGTGGAAAAAGAAGACGTTCCAACCACGTCTTCAAAGCAAGTGGATTGATGTGATATCTCCACTGAC
GTAAGGGATGACGCACAATCCCACTATCCTTCGCAAGACCCTTCCTCTATATAAGGAAGTTCATTTCATT
TGGAGAGGACTCCGGTATTTTTACAACAATTACCACAACAAAACAAACAACAAACAACATTACAATTTAC
TATTCTAGTCGAAATGGCCCCAATAAGTTCCACGTGGTCTAGGCTCATAAGGTTTGTGGCTGTGGAAACC
TCCTTAGTTCACATCGGCGAGCCTATTGATGCAACAATGGACGTGGGCTTAGCACGTAGGGAAGGGAAGA
CAATACAAGCCTATGAGATCATCGGCAGTGGCTCTGCTTTAGATCTGTCTGCCCAAGTGTCAAAGAACGT
ACTTACGGTCCGTGAGCTCTTAATGCCCTTGAGCCGTGAGGAGATTAAAACGGTAAGATGCCTTGGCCTT
AATTATCCCGTCCACGCCACAGAAGCCAACGTGGCCGTGCCGAAATTCCCGAACCTTTTTTACAAACCCG
TAACCTCCCTCATCGGACCAGGTGGGTTGATAACCATCCCTTCAGTTGTCCAACCACCTAAAGAGCACCA
GAGCGATTACGAAGCCGAGTTGGTTATCGTCATCGGTAAAGCCGCCAAAAATGTCAGTGAAGATGAAGCT
CTGGACTACGTGTTGGGCTACACCGCAGCCAATGACATCTCATTTAGGAAACATCAGTTGGCCGTTTCTC
AATGGTCATTCTCCAAGGGTTTTGATGGCACGAATCCCCTGGGACCGTGCCTGGTTTCTGCTTCCTCTAT
TCCAGATCCACAGGATATTCCGATCCAATGTAAACTCAACGGTGGGGTGGTGCAAAATGGAAACACTCGT
GATCAGATTTTTAATGTCAAGAAAACAATCTCTTTTTTAAGCCAAGGGACTACGTTGGAGCCTGGTTCCA
TAATCCTGACGGGGACGCCCGACGGAGTGGGCTTCGTAAGAAACCCACCGCTTTATTTGAAGGACGGTGA
TGAAGTAATGACTTGGATCGGATCAGGTATAGGAACCTTAGCCAACACTGTCCGAGAGGAGCAGACTTGT
TTCGCTTCAGGAGGGCACGAGTAAGCTTGGAATGGATCTTCGATCCCGATCGTTCAAACATTTGGCAATA
AAGTTTCTTAAGATTGAATCCTGTTGCCGGTCTTGCGACGATTATCATATAATTTCTGTTGAATTACGTT
AAGCATGTAATAATTAACATGTAATGCATGACGTTATTTATGAGATGGGTTTTTATGATTAGAGTCCCGC
AATTATACATTTAATACGCGATAGAAAACAAAATATAGCGCGCAAACTAGGATAAATTATCGCGCGCGGT
GTCATCTATGTTACTAGATCGGGAATTGCCAAGCTAATTCTTGAAGACGAAAGGGCCTCGTGATACGCCT
ATTTTTATAGGTTAATGTCATGATAATAATGGTTTCTTAGACGTCAGGTGGCACTTTTCGGGGAAATGTG
CGCGGAACCCCTATTTGTTTATTTTTCTAAATACATTCAAATATGTATCCGCTCATGAGACAATAACCCT
GATAAATGCTTCAATAATGGGACCGACTCGCGCTGTCAGGAGTCTCAATGGTAACTTTACTCTTTATTTA
ACCATACATTTTTTTTTATTTTTTTCACTTTGTTCTTCATCCACTATTGTTCTTTGTTCATCTTGAACAA
AAGCTCCCTCCTTCTTTGTTCTTCATCCACCATTGTTCTTCATCAATCATTTCGCTGTCAGGAGACTAGA
GCCAAGCTGATCTCCTTTGCCCCGGAGATCACCATGGACGACTTTCTCTATCTCTACGATCTAGGAAGAA
AGTTCGACGGAGAAGGTGACGATACCATGTTCACCACCGATAATGAGAAGATTAGCCTCTTCAATTTCAG
AAAGAATGCTGACCCACAGATGGTTAGAGAGGCCTACGCGGCAGGTCTGATCAAGACGATCTACCCGAGT
AATAATCTCCAGGAGATCAAATACCTTCCCAAGAAGGTTAAAGATGCAGTCAAAAGATTCAGGACTAACT
GCATCAAGAACACAGAGAAAGATATATTTCTCAAGATCAGAAGTACTATTCCAGTATGGACGATTCAAGG
CTTGCTTCATAAACCAAGGCAAGTAATAGAGATTGGAGTCTCTAAGAAAGTAGTTCCTACTGAATCAAAG
GCCATGGAGTCAAAAATTCAGATCGAGGATCTAACAGAACTCGCCGTGAAGACTGGCGAACAGTTCATAC
AGAGTCTTTTACGACTCAATGACAAGAAGAAAATCTTCGTCAACATGGTGGAGCACGACACTCTCGTCTA
CTCCAAGAATATCAAAGATACAGTCTCAGAAGACCAAAGGGCTATTGAGACTTTTCAACAAAGGGTAATA
TCGGGAAACCTCCTCGGATTCCATTGCCCAGCTATCTGTCACTTCATCAAAAGGACAGTAGAAAAGGAAG
GTGGCACCTACAAATGCCATCATTGCGATAAAGGAAAGGCTATCGTTCAAGATGCCCCTGCCGACAGTGG
TCCCAAAGATGGACCCCCACCCACGAGGAGCATCGTGGAAAAAGAAGACGTTCCAACCACGTCTTCAAAG
CAAGTGGATTGATGTGATATCTCCACTGACGTAAGGGATGACGCACAATCCCACTATCCTTCGCAAGACC
CTTCCTCTATATAAGGAAGTTCATTTCATTTGGAGAGGACTCCGGTATTTTTACAACAATTACCACAACA
AAACAAACAACAAACAACATTACAATTTACTATTCTAGTCGAAATGAGAATTAACATCTCCCTTTCATCA
TTATTTGAACGTCTGTCAAAGTTATCCAGCAGATCCATTGCAATCACCTGTGGTGTCGTCTTGGCCTCCG
CAATCGCTTTTCCGATAATCCGTAGGGACTATCAGACTTTTTTGGAAGTCGGGCCGAGTTACGCTCCGCA
GAATTTCAGAGGTTACATCATAGTATGCGTGCTTTCACTCTTTAGGCAGGAACAAAAAGGGTTGGCTATC
TATGATCGACTGCCCGAAAAGCGAAGGTGGTTGGCAGATCTCCCATTCCGAGAAGGTACGCGTCCTTCTA
TCACAAGTCATATCATCCAAAGACAGAGGACTCAGCTGGTAGACCAAGAATTTGCAACCCGAGAACTCAT
TGATAAAGTTATACCCAGAGTTCAGGCTCGACACACCGATAAGACGTTTCTGTCAACCTCAAAGTTCGAA
TTTCATGCCAAAGCAATTTTTTTGCTGCCCAGTATTCCCATCAATGATCCCTTGAATATACCTTCACATG
ATACTGTCAGACGAACAAAAAGGGAGATCGCTCACATGCACGATTACCACGACTGCACCCTGCACTTGGC
TCTCGCAGCCCAGGACGGTAAAGAAGTACTTAAAAAAGGGTGGGGCCAGAGACATCCCCTCGCTGGCCCC
GGCGTGCCGGGACCTCCAACCGAATGGACGTTTTTATATGCACCGCGTAACGAGGAGGAAGCCAGAGTGG
TCGAGATGATAGTGGAGGCCAGTATTGGTTACATGACAAATGACCCCGCTGGTAAAATTGTAGAGAACGC
TAAGTGAGCTTGGAATGGATCTTCGATCCCGATCGTTCAAACATTTGGCAATAAAGTTTCTTAAGATTGA
ATCCTGTTGCCGGTCTTGCGACGATTATCATATAATTTCTGTTGAATTACGTTAAGCATGTAATAATTAA
CATGTAATGCATGACGTTATTTATGAGATGGGTTTTTATGATTAGAGTCCCGCAATTATACATTTAATAC
GCGATAGAAAACAAAATATAGCGCGCAAACTAGGATAAATTATCGCGCGCGGTGTCATCTATGTTACTAG
ATCGGGAATTGCCAAGCTAATTCTTGAAGACGAAAGGGCCTCGTGATACGCCTATTTTTATAGGTTAATG
TCATGATAATAATGGTTTCTTAGACGTCAGGTGGCACTTTTCGGGGAAATGTGCGCGGAACCCCTATTTG
TTTATTTTTCTAAATACATTCAAATATGTATCCGCTCATGAGACAATAACCCTGATAAATGCTTCAATAA
TGGGACCGACTCGCGCTGTCAGGAGACTAGAGCCAAGCTGATCTCCTTTGCCCCGGAGATCACCATGGAC
GACTTTCTCTATCTCTACGATCTAGGAAGAAAGTTCGACGGAGAAGGTGACGATACCATGTTCACCACCG
ATAATGAGAAGATTAGCCTCTTCAATTTCAGAAAGAATGCTGACCCACAGATGGTTAGAGAGGCCTACGC
GGCAGGTCTGATCAAGACGATCTACCCGAGTAATAATCTCCAGGAGATCAAATACCTTCCCAAGAAGGTT
AAAGATGCAGTCAAAAGATTCAGGACTAACTGCATCAAGAACACAGAGAAAGATATATTTCTCAAGATCA
GAAGTACTATTCCAGTATGGACGATTCAAGGCTTGCTTCATAAACCAAGGCAAGTAATAGAGATTGGAGT
CTCTAAGAAAGTAGTTCCTACTGAATCAAAGGCCATGGAGTCAAAAATTCAGATCGAGGATCTAACAGAA
CTCGCCGTGAAGACTGGCGAACAGTTCATACAGAGTCTTTTACGACTCAATGACAAGAAGAAAATCTTCG
TCAACATGGTGGAGCACGACACTCTCGTCTACTCCAAGAATATCAAAGATACAGTCTCAGAAGACCAAAG
GGCTATTGAGACTTTTCAACAAAGGGTAATATCGGGAAACCTCCTCGGATTCCATTGCCCAGCTATCTGT
CACTTCATCAAAAGGACAGTAGAAAAGGAAGGTGGCACCTACAAATGCCATCATTGCGATAAAGGAAAGG
CTATCGTTCAAGATGCCCCTGCCGACAGTGGTCCCAAAGATGGACCCCCACCCACGAGGAGCATCGTGGA
AAAAGAAGACGTTCCAACCACGTCTTCAAAGCAAGTGGATTGATGTGATATCTCCACTGACGTAAGGGAT
GACGCACAATCCCACTATCCTTCGCAAGACCCTTCCTCTATATAAGGAAGTTCATTTCATTTGGAGAGGA
CTCCGGTATTTTTACAACAATTACCACAACAAAACAAACAACAAACAACATTACAATTTACTATTCTAGT
CGAAATGGCATCCTTTGAAAATAGTCTGTCCGTTTTGATCGTCGGGGCTGGCCTTGGGGGATTAGCAGCC
GCAATAGCTCTTAGGAGACAGGGCCATGTAGTAAAGATCTATGATAGTTCCTCATTCAAAGCTGAACTGG
GTGCTGGCCTTGCTGTACCTCCGAATACGCTTAGAAGCCTTCAACAGTTAGGTTGTAATACAGAGAATTT
GAACGGAGTCGACAATCTCTGCTTCACGGCCATGGGTTACGACGGCTCCGTAGGTATGATGAATAACATG
ACAGACTACAGGGAGGCTTATGGCACATCCTGGATTATGGTTCATCGAGTGGATTTACATAATGAACTTA
TGCGTGTCGCACTTGATCCGGGGGGGCTGGGACCACCAGCAACATTACATTTAAATCACAGAGTGACCTT
CTGCGACGTTGACGCATGTACGGTAACTTTTACCAACGGGACGACACAAAGTGCCGACTTGATCGTAGGG
GCTGACGGCATACGAAGCACCATACGTAGATTCGTCTTGGAGGAAGATGTAACTGTGCCTGCCAGCGGGA
TCGTCGGTTTCAGATGGCTGGTGCAAGCCGATGCCTTAGACCCTTACCCTGAGTTAGATTGGATTGTTAA
GAAGCCTCCACTCGGTGCTCGTCTGATCTCTACGCCACAGAATCCACAGTCCGGCGTGGGGTTGGCTGAC
CGTCGTACAATTATCATCTACGCTTGTAGGGGTGGCACGATGGTTAATGTGTTGGCTGTCCACGACGACG
AAAGAGATCAGAATACGGCAGATTGGTCAGTGCCGGCTTCCAAAGATGATCTCTTCCGTGTATTCCATGA
CTACCACCCAAGATTCAGACGTTTGCTCGAACTTGCTCAAGATATCAATCTCTGGCAAATGAGGGTAGTT
CCCGTGCTTAAAAAATGGGTGAACAAGCGTGTCTGTTTATTAGGAGATGCCGCCCATGCTTCTCTCCCCA
CGCTGGGTCAAGGGTTCGGAATGGGACTGGAGGACGCCGTGGCACTCGGCACATTGTTACCCAAAGGAAC
TACGGCTTCACAGATCGAAACGAGACTGGCCGTTTACGAGCAATTACGAAAGGATAGGGCTGAGTTCGTA
GCAGCAGAATCCTACGAGGAACAGTATGTCCCTGAGATGCGTGGGCTCTATCTTCGTTCCAAAGAACTCC
GAGATCGAGTGATGGGATATGATATTAAAGTGGAGTCAGAAAAGGTTTTGGAGACTCTGCTTCGATCCTC
TAATTCTGCATGAGCTTGGAATGGATCTTCGATCCCGATCGTTCAAACATTTGGCAATAAAGTTTCTTAA
GATTGAATCCTGTTGCCGGTCTTGCGACGATTATCATATAATTTCTGTTGAATTACGTTAAGCATGTAAT
AATTAACATGTAATGCATGACGTTATTTATGAGATGGGTTTTTATGATTAGAGTCCCGCAATTATACATT
TAATACGCGATAGAAAACAAAATATAGCGCGCAAACTAGGATAAATTATCGCGCGCGGTGTCATCTATGT
TACTAGATCGGGAATTGCCAAGCTAATTCTTGAAGACGAAAGGGCCTCGTGATACGCCTATTTTTATAGG
TTAATGTCATGATAATAATGGTTTCTTAGACGTCAGGTGGCACTTTTCGGGGAAATGTGCGCGGAACCCC
TATTTGTTTATTTTTCTAAATACATTCAAATATGTATCCGCTCATGAGACAATAACCCTGATAAATGCTT
CAATAATGGGACCGACTCGCGCTGTCAGGAGACTAGAGCCAAGCTGATCTCCTTTGCCCCGGAGATCACC
ATGGACGACTTTCTCTATCTCTACGATCTAGGAAGAAAGTTCGACGGAGAAGGTGACGATACCATGTTCA
CCACCGATAATGAGAAGATTAGCCTCTTCAATTTCAGAAAGAATGCTGACCCACAGATGGTTAGAGAGGC
CTACGCGGCAGGTCTGATCAAGACGATCTACCCGAGTAATAATCTCCAGGAGATCAAATACCTTCCCAAG
AAGGTTAAAGATGCAGTCAAAAGATTCAGGACTAACTGCATCAAGAACACAGAGAAAGATATATTTCTCA
AGATCAGAAGTACTATTCCAGTATGGACGATTCAAGGCTTGCTTCATAAACCAAGGCAAGTAATAGAGAT
TGGAGTCTCTAAGAAAGTAGTTCCTACTGAATCAAAGGCCATGGAGTCAAAAATTCAGATCGAGGATCTA
ACAGAACTCGCCGTGAAGACTGGCGAACAGTTCATACAGAGTCTTTTACGACTCAATGACAAGAAGAAAA
TCTTCGTCAACATGGTGGAGCACGACACTCTCGTCTACTCCAAGAATATCAAAGATACAGTCTCAGAAGA
CCAAAGGGCTATTGAGACTTTTCAACAAAGGGTAATATCGGGAAACCTCCTCGGATTCCATTGCCCAGCT
ATCTGTCACTTCATCAAAAGGACAGTAGAAAAGGAAGGTGGCACCTACAAATGCCATCATTGCGATAAAG
GAAAGGCTATCGTTCAAGATGCCCCTGCCGACAGTGGTCCCAAAGATGGACCCCCACCCACGAGGAGCAT
CGTGGAAAAAGAAGACGTTCCAACCACGTCTTCAAAGCAAGTGGATTGATGTGATATCTCCACTGACGTA
AGGGATGACGCACAATCCCACTATCCTTCGCAAGACCCTTCCTCTATATAAGGAAGTTCATTTCATTTGG
AGAGGACTCCGGTATTTTTACAACAATTACCACAACAAAACAAACAACAAACAACATTACAATTTACTAT
TCTAGTCGAAATGGTGAGCAAGGGCGAGGAGCTGTTCACCGGGGTGGTGCCCATCCTGGTCGAGCTGGAC
GGCGACGTAAACGGCCACAAGTTCAGCGTGTCCGGCGAGGGCGAGGGCGATGCCACCTACGGCAAGCTGA
CCCTGAAGTTCATCTGCACCACCGGCAAGCTGCCCGTGCCCTGGCCCACCCTCGTGACCACCCTGACCTA
CGGCGTGCAGTGCTTCAGCCGCTACCCCGACCACATGAAGCAGCACGACTTCTTCAAGTCCGCCATGCCC
GAAGGCTACGTCCAGGAGCGCACCATCTTCTTCAAGGACGACGGCAACTACAAGACCCGCGCCGAGGTGA
AGTTCGAGGGCGACACCCTGGTGAACCGCATCGAGCTGAAGGGCATCGACTTCAAGGAGGACGGCAACAT
CCTGGGGCACAAGCTGGAGTACAACTACAACAGCCACAACGTCTATATCATGGCCGACAAGCAGAAGAAC
GGCATCAAGGTGAACTTCAAGATCCGCCACAACATCGAGGACGGCAGCGTGCAGCTCGCCGACCACTACC
AGCAGAACACCCCCATCGGCGACGGCCCCGTGCTGCTGCCCGACAACCACTACCTGAGCACCCAGTCCGC
CCTGAGCAAAGACCCCAACGAGAAGCGCGATCACATGGTCCTGCTGGAGTTCGTGACCGCCGCCGGGATC
ACTCTCGGCATGGACGAGCTGTACAAGGACGAGCTGTAAGCTTGGAATGGATCTTCGATCCCGATCGTTC
AAACATTTGGCAATAAAGTTTCTTAAGATTGAATCCTGTTGCCGGTCTTGCGACGATTATCATATAATTT
CTGTTGAATTACGTTAAGCATGTAATAATTAACATGTAATGCATGACGTTATTTATGAGATGGGTTTTTA
TGATTAGAGTCCCGCAATTATACATTTAATACGCGATAGAAAACAAAATATAGCGCGCAAACTAGGATAA
ATTATCGCGCGCGGTGTCATCTATGTTACTAGATCGGGAATTGCCAAGCTAATTCTTGAAGACGAAAGGG
CCTCGTGATACGCCTATTTTTATAGGTTAATGTCATGATAATAATGGTTTCTTAGACGTCAGGTGGCACT
TTTCGGGGAAATGTGCGCGGAACCCCTATTTGTTTATTTTTCTAAATACATTCAAATATGTATCCGCTCA
TGAGACAATAACCCTGATAAATGCTTCAATAATGGGACCGACTCGCGCTGTCATGAGACCGGATCCTGAC
AGGATATATTGGCGGGTAAACCTAAGAGAAAAGAGCGTTTATTAGAATAATCGGATATTTAAAAGGGCGT
GAAAAGGTTTATCCGTTCGTCCATTTGTATGTGCATGCCAACCACAGGGTTCCCCTCGGGATCAAAGTAC
TTTGATCCAACCCCTCCGCTGCTATAGTGCAGTCGGCTTCTGACGTTCAGTGCAGCCGTCATCTGAAAAC
GACATGTCGCACAAGTCCTAAGTTACGCGACAGGCTGCCGCCCTGCCCTTTTCCTGGCGTTTTCTTGTCG
CGTGTTTTAGTCGCATAAAGTAGAATACTTGCGACTAGAACCGGAGACATTACGCCATGAACAAGAGCGC
CGCCGCTGGCCTGCTGGGCTATGCCCGCGTCAGCACCGACGACCAGGACTTGACCAACCAACGGGCCGAA
CTGCACGCGGCCGGCTGCACCAAGCTGTTTTCCGAGAAGATCACCGGCACCAGGCGCGACCGCCCGGAGC
TGGCCAGGATGCTTGACCACCTACGCCCTGGCGACGTTGTGACAGTGACCAGGCTAGACCGCCTGGCCCG
CAGCACCCGCGACCTACTGGACATTGCCGAGCGCATCCAGGAGGCCGGCGCGGGCCTGCGTAGCCTGGCA
GAGCCGTGGGCCGACACCACCACGCCGGCCGGCCGCATGGTGTTGACCGTGTTCGCCGGCATTGCCGAGT
TCGAGCGTTCCCTAATCATCGACCGCACCCGGAGCGGGCGCGAGGCCGCCAAGGCCCGAGGCGTGAAGTT
TGGCCCCCGCCCTACCCTCACCCCGGCACAGATCGCGCACGCCCGCGAGCTGATCGACCAGGAAGGCCGC
ACCGTGAAAGAGGCGGCTGCACTGCTTGGCGTGCATCGCTCGACCCTGTACCGCGCACTTGAGCGCAGCG
AGGAAGTGACGCCCACCGAGGCCAGGCGGCGCGGTGCCTTCCGTGAGGACGCATTGACCGAGGCCGACGC
CCTGGCGGCCGCCGAGAATGAACGCCAAGAGGAACAAGCATGAAACCGCACCAGGACGGCCAGGACGAAC
CGTTTTTCATTACCGAAGAGATCGAGGCGGAGATGATCGCGGCCGGGTACGTGTTCGAGCCGCCCGCGCA
CCTCTCAACCGTGCGGCTGCATGAAATCCTGGCCGGTTTGTCTGATGCCAAGCTGGCGGCCTGGCCGGCC
AGCTTGGCCGCTGAAGAAACCGAGCGCCGCCGTCTAAAAAGGTGATGTGTATTTGAGTAAAACAGCTTGC
GTCATGCGGTCGCTGCGTATATGATGCGATGAGTAAATAAACAAATACGCAAGGGGAACGCATGAAGGTT
ATCGCTGTACTTAACCAGAAAGGCGGGTCAGGCAAGACGACCATCGCAACCCATCTAGCCCGCGCCCTGC
AACTCGCCGGGGCCGATGTTCTGTTAGTCGATTCCGATCCCCAGGGCAGTGCCCGCGATTGGGCGGCCGT
GCGGGAAGATCAACCGCTAACCGTTGTCGGCATCGACCGCCCGACGATTGACCGCGACGTGAAGGCCATC
GGCCGGCGCGACTTCGTAGTGATCGACGGAGCGCCCCAGGCGGCGGACTTGGCTGTGTCCGCGATCAAGG
CAGCCGACTTCGTGCTGATTCCGGTGCAGCCAAGCCCTTACGACATATGGGCCACCGCCGACCTGGTGGA
GCTGGTTAAGCAGCGCATTGAGGTCACGGATGGAAGGCTACAAGCGGCCTTTGTCGTGTCGCGGGCGATC
AAAGGCACGCGCATCGGCGGTGAGGTTGCCGAGGCGCTGGCCGGGTACGAGCTGCCCATTCTTGAGTCCC
GTATCACGCAGCGCGTGAGCTACCCAGGCACTGCCGCCGCCGGCACAACCGTTCTTGAATCAGAACCCGA
GGGCGACGCTGCCCGCGAGGTCCAGGCGCTGGCCGCTGAAATTAAATCAAAACTCATTTGAGTTAATGAG
GTAAAGAGAAAATGAGCAAAAGCACAAACACGCTAAGTGCCGGCCGTCCGAGCGCACGCAGCAGCAAGGC
TGCAACGTTGGCCAGCCTGGCAGACACGCCAGCCATGAAGCGGGTCAACTTTCAGTTGCCGGCGGAGGAT
CACACCAAGCTGAAGATGTACGCGGTACGCCAAGGCAAGACCATTACCGAGCTGCTATCTGAATACATCG
CGCAGCTACCAGAGTAAATGAGCAAATGAATAAATGAGTAGATGAATTTTAGCGGCTAAAGGAGGCGGCA
TGGAAAATCAAGAACAACCAGGCACCGACGCCGTGGAATGCCCCATGTGTGGAGGAACGGGCGGTTGGCC
AGGCGTAAGCGGCTGGGTTGCCTGCCGGCCCTGCAATGGCACTGGAACCCCCAAGCCCGAGGAATCGGCG
TGAGCGGTCGCAAACCATCCGGCCCGGTACAAATCGGCGCGGCGCTGGGTGATGACCTGGTGGAGAAGTT
GAAGGCCGCGCAGGCCGCCCAGCGGCAACGCATCGAGGCAGAAGCACGCCCCGGTGAATCGTGGCAAGCG
GCCGCTGATCGAATCCGCAAAGAATCCCGGCAACCGCCGGCAGCCGGTGCGCCGTCGATTAGGAAGCCGC
CCAAGGGCGACGAGCAACCAGATTTTTTCGTTCCGATGCTCTATGACGTGGGCACCCGCGATAGTCGCAG
CATCATGGACGTGGCCGTTTTCCGTCTGTCGAAGCGTGACCGACGAGCTGGCGAGGTGATCCGCTACGAG
CTTCCAGACGGGCACGTAGAGGTTTCCGCAGGGCCGGCCGGCATGGCCAGTGTGTGGGATTACGACCTGG
TACTGATGGCGGTTTCCCATCTAACCGAATCCATGAACCGATACCGGGAAGGGAAGGGAGACAAGCCCGG
CCGCGTGTTCCGTCCACACGTTGCGGACGTACTCAAGTTCTGCCGGCGAGCCGATGGCGGAAAGCAGAAA
GACGACCTGGTAGAAACCTGCATTCGGTTAAACACCACGCACGTTGCCATGCAGCGTACGAAGAAGGCCA
AGAACGGCCGCCTGGTGACGGTATCCGAGGGTGAAGCCTTGATTAGCCGCTACAAGATCGTAAAGAGCGA
AACCGGGCGGCCGGAGTACATCGAGATCGAGCTAGCTGATTGGATGTACCGCGAGATCACAGAAGGCAAG
AACCCGGACGTGCTGACGGTTCACCCCGATTACTTTTTGATCGATCCCGGCATCGGCCGTTTTCTCTACC
GCCTGGCACGCCGCGCCGCAGGCAAGGCAGAAGCCAGATGGTTGTTCAAGACGATCTACGAACGCAGTGG
CAGCGCCGGAGAGTTCAAGAAGTTCTGTTTCACCGTGCGCAAGCTGATCGGGTCAAATGACCTGCCGGAG
TACGATTTGAAGGAGGAGGCGGGGCAGGCTGGCCCGATCCTAGTCATGCGCTACCGCAACCTGATCGAGG
GCGAAGCATCCGCCGGTTCCTAATGTACGGAGCAGATGCTAGGGCAAATTGCCCTAGCAGGGGAAAAAGG
TCGAAAAGGACTCTTTCCTGTGGATAGCACGTACATTGGGAACCCAAAGCCGTACATTGGGAACCGGAAC
CCGTACATTGGGAACCCAAAGCCGTACATTGGGAACCGGTCACACATGTAAGTGACTGATATAAAAGAGA
AAAAAGGCGATTTTTCCGCCTAAAACTCTTTAAAACTTATTAAAACTCTTAAAACCCGCCTGGCCTGTGC
ATAACTGTCTGGCCAGCGCACAGCCGAAGAGCTGCAAAAAGCGCCTACCCTTCGGTCGCTGCGCTCCCTA
CGCCCCGCCGCTTCGCGTCGGCCTATCGCGGCCGCTGGCCGCTCAAAAATGGCTGGCCTACGGCCAGGCA
ATCTACCAGGGCGCGGACAAGCCGCGCCGTCGCCACTCGACCGCCGGCGCCCACATCAAGGCACCCTGCC
TCGCGCGTTTCGGTGATGACGGTGAAAACCTCTGACACATGCAGCTCCCGGTGACGGTCACAGCTTGTCT
GTAAGCGGATGCCGGGAGCAGACAAGCCCGTCAGGGCGCGTCAGCGGGTGTTGGCGGGTGTCGGGGCGCA
GCCATGACCCAGTCACGTAGCGATAGCGGAGTGTATACTGGCTTAACTATGCGGCATCAGAGCAGATTGT
ACTGAGAGTGCACCATATGCGGTGTGAAATACCGCACAGATGCGTAAGGAGAAAATACCGCATCAGGCGC
TCTTCCGCTTCCTCGCTCACTGACTCGCTGCGCTCGGTCGTTCGGCTGCGGCGAGCGGTATCAGCTCACT
CAAAGGCGGTAATACGGTTATCCACAGAATCAGGGGATAACGCAGGAAAGAACATGTGAGCAAAAGGCCA
GCAAAAGGCCAGGAACCGTAAAAAGGCCGCGTTGCTGGCGTTTTTCCATAGGCTCCGCCCCCCTGACGAG
CATCACAAAAATCGACGCTCAAGTCAGAGGTGGCGAAACCCGACAGGACTATAAAGATACCAGGCGTTTC
CCCCTGGAAGCTCCCTCGTGCGCTCTCCTGTTCCGACCCTGCCGCTTACCGGATACCTGTCCGCCTTTCT
CCCTTCGGGAAGCGTGGCGCTTTCTCATAGCTCACGCTGTAGGTATCTCAGTTCGGTGTAGGTCGTTCGC
TCCAAGCTGGGCTGTGTGCACGAACCCCCCGTTCAGCCCGACCGCTGCGCCTTATCCGGTAACTATCGTC
TTGAGTCCAACCCGGTAAGACACGACTTATCGCCACTGGCAGCAGCCACTGGTAACAGGATTAGCAGAGC
GAGGTATGTAGGCGGTGCTACAGAGTTCTTGAAGTGGTGGCCTAACTACGGCTACACTAGAAGGACAGTA
TTTGGTATCTGCGCTCTGCTGAAGCCAGTTACCTTCGGAAAAAGAGTTGGTAGCTCTTGATCCGGCAAAC
AAACCACCGCTGGTAGCGGTGGTTTTTTTGTTTGCAAGCAGCAGATTACGCGCAGAAAAAAAGGATCTCA
AGAAGATCCTTTGATCTTTTCTACGGGGTCTGACGCTCAGTGGAACGAAAACTCACGTTAAGGGATTTTG
GTCATGCATTCTAGGTGATTATTTGCCGACTACCTTGGTGATCTCGCCTTTCACGTAGTGGACAAATTCT
TCCAACTGATCTGCGCGCGAGGCCAAGCGATCTTCTTCTTGTCCAAGATAAGCCTGTCTAGCTTCAAGTA
TGACGGGCTGATACTGGGCCGGCAGGCGCTCCATTGCCCAGTCGGCAGCGACATCCTTCGGCGCGATTTT
GCCGGTTACTGCGCTGTACCAAATGCGGGACAACGTAAGCACTACATTTCGCTCATCACCAGCCCAGTCG
GGCGGCGAGTTCCATAGCGTTAAGGTTTCATTTAGCGCCTCAAATAGATCCTGTTCAGGAACCGGATCAA
AGAGTTCCTCCGCCGCTGGACCTACCAAGGCAACGCTATGTTCTCTTGCTTTTGTCAGCAAGATAGCCAG
ATCAATGTCGATCGTGGCTGGCTCGAAGATACCTGCAAGAATGTCATTGCGCTGCCATTCTCCAAATTGC
AGTTCGCGCTTAGCTGGATAACGCCACGGAATGATGTCGTCGTGCACAACAATGGTGACTTCTACAGCGC
GGAGAATCTCGCTCTCTCCAGGGGAAGCCGAAGTTTCCAAAAGGTCGTTGATCAAAGCTCGCCGCGTTGT
TTCATCAAGCCTTACGGTCACCGTAACCAGCAAATCAATATCACTGTGTGGCTTCAGGCCGCCATCCACT
GCGGAGCCGTACAAATGTACGGCCAGCAACGTCGGTTCGAGATGGCGCTCGATGACGCCAACTACCTCTG
ATAGTTGAGTCGATACTTCGGCGATCACCGCTTCCCTCATAATGTTTAACTTTGTTTTAGGGCGACTGCC
CTGCTGCGTAACATCGTTGCTGCTCCATAACATCAAACATCGACCCACGGCGTAACGCGCTTGCTGCTTG
GATGCCCGAGGCATAGACTGTACCCCAAAAAAACAGTCATAACAAGCCATGAAAACCGCCACTGCGCCGT
TACCACCGCTGCGTTCGGTCAAGGTTCTGGACCAGTTGCGTGAGCGCATACGCTACTTGCATTACAGCTT
ACGAACCGAACAGGCTTATGTCCACTGGGTTCGTGCCTTCATCCGTTTCCACGGTGTGCGTCACCCGGCA
ACCTTGGGTAGCAGCGAAGTCGAGGCATTTCTGTCCTGGCTGGAACAGAACTTATTATTTCCTTCCTCTT
TTCTACAGTATTTAAAGATACCCCAAGAAGCTAATTATAACAAGACGAACTCCAATTCACTGTTCCTTGC
ATTCTAAAACCTTAAATACCAGAAAACAGCTTTTTCAAAGTTGTTTTCAAAGTTGGCGTATAACATAGTA
TCGACGGAGCCGATTTTGAAACCGCGGTGATCACAGGCAGCAACGCTCTGTCATCGTTACAATCAACATG
CTACCCTCCGCGAGATCATCCGTGTTTCAAACCCGGCAGCTTAGTTGCCGTTCTTCCGAATAGCATCGGT
AACATGAGCAAAGTCTGCCGCCTTACAACGGCTCTCCCGCTGACGCCGTCCCGGACTGATGGGCTGCCTG
TATCGAGTGGTGATTTTGTGCCGAGCTGCCGGTCGGGGAGCTGTTGGCTGGCTGGTGGCAGGATATATTG
TGGTGTAAACATAACGGATCCGGTCTCA
Features (pLannotate 1.2.2; 35 found; start..end, strand, type, name):
   7228..7480    +  terminator     NOS terminator: nopaline synthase terminator and poly(A) signal
   7601..7688    +  promoter       AmpR promoter (fragment): bla
   8486..8830    +  promoter       CaMV 35S promoter: strong constitutive promoter from cauliflower mosaic virus
   8783..8829    +  promoter       minimal CaMV 35S promoter: minimal 35S promoter from cauliflower mosaic virus
   8862..8887    +  misc_feature   TMV Ω (fragment): translational enhancer from the tobacco mosaic virus 5'-leader sequence (Gallie et al., 1988)
   9848..10100   +  terminator     NOS terminator: nopaline synthase terminator and poly(A) signal
  10221..10308   +  promoter       AmpR promoter (fragment): bla
  11106..11450   +  promoter       CaMV 35S promoter: strong constitutive promoter from cauliflower mosaic virus
  11403..11449   +  promoter       minimal CaMV 35S promoter: minimal 35S promoter from cauliflower mosaic virus
  11482..11507   +  misc_feature   TMV Ω (fragment): translational enhancer from the tobacco mosaic virus 5'-leader sequence (Gallie et al., 1988)
  12351..12603   +  terminator     NOS terminator: nopaline synthase terminator and poly(A) signal
  12724..12811   +  promoter       AmpR promoter (fragment): bla
  13447..13791   +  promoter       CaMV 35S promoter: strong constitutive promoter from cauliflower mosaic virus
  13744..13790   +  promoter       minimal CaMV 35S promoter: minimal 35S promoter from cauliflower mosaic virus
  13823..13848   +  misc_feature   TMV Ω (fragment): translational enhancer from the tobacco mosaic virus 5'-leader sequence (Gallie et al., 1988)
  15157..15409   +  terminator     NOS terminator: nopaline synthase terminator and poly(A) signal
  15530..15617   +  promoter       AmpR promoter (fragment): bla
  16253..16597   +  promoter       CaMV 35S promoter: strong constitutive promoter from cauliflower mosaic virus
  16550..16596   +  promoter       minimal CaMV 35S promoter: minimal 35S promoter from cauliflower mosaic virus
  16629..16654   +  misc_feature   TMV Ω (fragment): translational enhancer from the tobacco mosaic virus 5'-leader sequence (Gallie et al., 1988)
  16671..17387   +  CDS            EGFP: EGFP is a basic (constitutively fluorescent) green fluorescent protein published in 1996, derived from Aequorea victoria. It is reported to be a rapidly-maturing weak dimer with moderate acid sensitivity.
  17423..17675   +  terminator     NOS terminator: nopaline synthase terminator and poly(A) signal
  17796..17883   +  promoter       AmpR promoter (fragment): bla
  17917..17941   +  misc_feature   RB T-DNA repeat: right border repeat from nopaline C58 T-DNA
  18281..18682   +  CDS            Y4CG_SINFN (fragment): Protein inferred from homology: Swiss-Prot protein existence level 3. From Sinorhizobium fredii (strain NBRC 101917 / NGR234).
  19242..19871   +  CDS            pVS1 StaA: stability protein from the Pseudomonas plasmid pVS1 (Heeb et al., 2000)
  20300..21373   +  CDS            pVS1 RepA: replication protein from the Pseudomonas plasmid pVS1 (Heeb et al., 2000)
  21439..21633   +  rep_origin     pVS1 oriV: origin of replication for the Pseudomonas plasmid pVS1 (Heeb et al., 2000)
  21836..21875   +  CDS            rop (fragment): Rop protein, which maintains plasmids at low copy number; rop
  21977..22117   +  misc_feature   bom: basis of mobility region from pBR322
  22303..22891   -  rep_origin     ori: high-copy-number ColE1/pMB1/pBR322/pUC origin of replication
  22982..23770   -  CDS            aadA: S3AD_ECOLX - Experimental evidence at protein level: Swiss-Prot protein existence level 1. Mediates bacterial resistance to the antibiotics streptomycin and spectinomycin. From Escherichia coli.
  23777..23833   -  CDS            GmR (fragment): gentamycin acetyltransferase; aacC1; confers resistance to gentamycin
  24009..24032   -  promoter       Pc promoter (fragment): intI1 (promoter lies within the coding sequence); class 1 integron promoter
  24556..24580   +  misc_feature   LB T-DNA repeat: left border repeat from nopaline C58 T-DNA
