[The description below was written by a language model from this plasmid's Addgene catalogue record and pLannotate feature annotations shown in this document.]
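Description:
GB4668 is a large (about 24.6 kb) GoldenBraid multigene module built in the pDGB3_omega1 backbone, a plant binary vector derived from pCambia1302. It carries a ColE1/pMB1-type high-copy origin with the pBR322 bom region for propagation in E. coli. The pVS1 oriV, RepA and StaA functions support replication and stable maintenance in Agrobacterium. Bacterial selection is by spectinomycin through the aadA gene. The payload lies between the nopaline-type left and right T-DNA border repeats, so it can be delivered into plant cells by Agrobacterium. No plant selectable marker is annotated or mentioned in the record.

The insert encodes an autonomous fungal bioluminescence pathway in which one step is placed under hormonal control. According to the record, the Neonothopanus nambi hispidin synthase gene (HISPS) is driven by the abscisic acid-responsive MAPKKK18 promoter and ends in a NOS terminator. The remaining genes, CPH, LUZ (the luciferase), H3H, EGFP and p19, are expressed constitutively. p19 is generally known as a viral suppressor of gene silencing.

The feature table fits this design. It shows four tandem units, each with a CaMV 35S promoter, a TMV Ω leader fragment and a NOS terminator. Only EGFP is recognised as a coding sequence, in the last of these units. The first ~7.2 kb is unannotated apart from its NOS terminator and presumably holds the MAPKKK18 promoter and HISPS. No distinct p19 unit is detected, so its exact position cannot be confirmed from the table. Internal BsaI and BsmBI sites were removed for compatibility with Type IIS assembly.

With the rest of the pathway always on, light output should report ABA-dependent HISPS transcription, and EGFP could serve as a constitutive reference. The associated work describes a quantitative, wide-dynamic-range bioluminescence reporter for plant synthetic biology.
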