Addgene plasmid #215272: GB4668
Purpose: Module for the expression of the N. nambi HISPS gene under the ABA- responsive MAPKKK18 promoter and the constitutive expression of CPH, LUZ, H3H, EGFP and p19.
Depositing lab: Diego Orzaez. Depositing organization: Instituto de Biologia Molecular y Celular de Plantas. Publication: A quantitative autonomous bioluminescence reporter system with a wide dynamic range for Plant Synthetic Biology. Calvache C, Vazquez-Vilar M, Moreno-Gimenez E, Orzaez D. Plant Biotechnol J. 2024 Jan;22(1):37-47. doi: 10.1111/pbi.14146. Epub 2023 Oct 26. PubMed 37882352.
Backbone
  Vector backbone: pDGB3_omega1
  Backbone manufacturer: self-made; derived from pCambia1302 generated at the Cambia Institute
  Vector type: Synthetic Biology
Growth in bacteria
  Bacterial resistance: Spectinomycin, 50 μg/mL
  Growth temperature: 37°C
  Growth strain: DH5alpha
  Copy number: High Copy
Gene/Insert
  Gene/Insert name: pMAPKKK18:HISPS.TNOS-SF-CPH-SF-LUZ-H3H-EGFP-p19
  Species: Synthetic
  Mutation: BsaI and BsmBI sites removed
  Cloning method: Restriction Enzyme; 5′ cloning site BsmBI (destroyed during cloning); 3′ cloning site BsmBI (destroyed during cloning)
Terms and licenses: Academic/Nonprofit Terms; Industry Terms: Not Available to Industry
How to cite: GB4668 was a gift from Diego Orzaez (Addgene plasmid # 215272 ; http://n2t.net/addgene:215272 ; RRID:Addgene_215272)
